Addgene plasmid #153124: Flag-FOXG1
Purpose: Expression of Flag tagged human FOXG1 in mammalian cells
Depositing lab: Stefan Koch. Depositing organization: Linkopings Universitet. Publication: A uniform expression library for the exploration of FOX transcription factor biology. Moparthi L, Koch S. Differentiation. 2020 Sep - Oct;115:30-36. doi: 10.1016/j.diff.2020.08.002. Epub 2020 Aug 20. PubMed 32858261.
Backbone
  Vector backbone: pCS2+ N-flag
  Backbone size w/o insert (bp): 4131
  Vector type: Mammalian Expression
Growth in bacteria
  Bacterial resistance: Ampicillin, 100 μg/mL
  Growth temperature: 37°C
  Growth strain: DH5alpha
  Copy number: High Copy
Gene/Insert
  Gene/Insert name: human FOXG1
  Species: H. sapiens (human)
  Insert size (bp): 1482
  Entrez Gene: FOXG1 (a.k.a. BF1, BF2, FHKL3, FKH2, FKHL1, FKHL2, FKHL3, FKHL4, FOXG1A, FOXG1B, FOXG1C, HBF-1, HBF-2, HBF-3, HBF-G2, HBF2, HFK1, HFK2, HFK3, KHL2, QIN)
  Promoter: CMV IE94
  Tag / fusion protein: Flag (N terminal on backbone)
  Cloning method: Restriction Enzyme; 5′ cloning site EcoRI (not destroyed); 3′ cloning site XhoI (not destroyed)
  Sequencing primers: 5′ SP6; 3′ EBV-rev
Terms and licenses: Academic/Nonprofit Terms; Industry Terms: Not Available to Industry
How to cite: Flag-FOXG1 was a gift from Stefan Koch (Addgene plasmid # 153124 ; http://n2t.net/addgene:153124 ; RRID:Addgene_153124)
