[The description below was written by a language model from this plasmid's Addgene catalogue record and pLannotate feature annotations shown in this document.]
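Description:
Flag-FOXG1 is a mammalian expression plasmid built on the pCS2+ N-flag backbone and carrying the human FOXG1 coding sequence. FOXG1 is a forkhead-box transcriptional repressor involved in regional patterning of the developing brain and formation of the telencephalon. The sequenced record is about 5.6 kb, consistent with a backbone of roughly 4.1 kb plus an insert of roughly 1.5 kb placed between EcoRI and XhoI sites, both of which are retained. In bacteria the plasmid replicates from a high-copy ColE1/pUC-type origin and is selected with ampicillin through the β-lactamase gene. An f1 origin is also present, along with remnants of lac regulatory elements and lacZα/lacI fragments inherited from the parental cloning vector.

Expression in mammalian cells is driven by the simian cytomegalovirus IE94 enhancer/promoter, which in the circular map lies immediately upstream of an SP6 promoter, the backbone-encoded N-terminal FLAG epitope and the FOXG1 open reading frame. An SV40 polyadenylation signal is annotated downstream of the insert for transcript processing. The FLAG tag allows the protein to be detected or immunoprecipitated with anti-FLAG reagents, without needing a FOXG1-specific antibody. The SP6 promoter is positioned so that sense RNA could be transcribed in vitro, while T7 (partial) and T3 promoters sit on the opposite strand downstream of the insert. The record itself states only mammalian expression as the purpose. The plasmid belongs to a uniform library of FOX transcription factor expression constructs, made so that family members can be compared in a common vector and tag format.
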