Features (pLannotate 1.2.2; 16 found; start..end, strand, type, name):
     35..53      +  promoter       SP6 promoter: promoter for bacteriophage SP6 RNA polymerase
     94..110     +  CDS            FLAG (fragment): FLAG® epitope tag, followed by an enterokinase cleavage site
    139..1602    +  CDS            FOXG1: FOXG1_HUMAN - Also known as FKH2, FKHL1, FKHL2, FKHL3, FKHL4, FOXG1A, FOXG1B, FOXG1C. Experimental evidence at protein level: Swiss-Prot protein existence level 1. Transcription repression factor which plays an important role in the establishment of the regional subdivision of the developing brain and in the development of the telencephalon. From Homo sapiens (Human).
   1636..1653    -  promoter       T7 promoter (fragment): promoter for bacteriophage T7 RNA polymerase
   1658..1792    -  polyA_signal   SV40 poly(A) signal: SV40 polyadenylation signal
   1905..1923    -  promoter       T3 promoter: promoter for bacteriophage T3 RNA polymerase
   1968..1984    -  protein_bind   lac operator: The lac repressor binds to the lac operator to inhibit transcription in E. coli. This inhibition can be relieved by adding lactose or isopropyl-β-D-thiogalactopyranoside (IPTG). lac repressor encoded by lacI
   1992..2022    -  promoter       lac promoter: promoter for the E. coli lac operon
   2037..2058    -  protein_bind   CAP binding site: CAP binding activates transcription in the presence of cAMP. E. coli catabolite activator protein
   2071..2163    -  CDS            lacI (fragment): lac repressor; lacI; The lac repressor binds to the lac operator to inhibit transcription in E. coli. This inhibition can be relieved by adding lactose or isopropyl-β-D-thiogalactopyranoside (IPTG).
   2346..2934    -  rep_origin     ori: high-copy-number ColE1/pMB1/pBR322/pUC origin of replication
   3105..3965    -  CDS            AmpR: β-lactamase; bla; confers resistance to ampicillin, carbenicillin, and related antibiotics
   3966..4070    -  promoter       AmpR promoter: bla
   4123..4551    -  rep_origin     f1 ori (sequence partly withheld): f1 bacteriophage origin of replication; arrow indicates direction of (+) strand synthesis
   4556..4622    -  CDS            lacZα (fragment): LacZα fragment of β-galactosidase; lacZ fragment
   4629..5606    +  promoter       CMV IE94 promoter: enhancer/promoter region of simian cytomegalovirus major immediate early transcription unit IE94
>Addgene plasmid #153124 | Flag-FOXG1 | addgene full sequence | sequence record 305127 | Addgene NGS Result
CGCCATTCTGCCTGGGGACGTCGGAGCAAGCTTGATTTAGGTGACACTATAGAATACAAGCTACTTGTTC
TTTTTGCAGGATCAGCCACCATGGATTACAAGGACGACGACGATAAGGGATCCCATCGATTCGAATTCCT
GGACATGGGAGATAGGAAAGAGGTGAAAATGATCCCCAAGTCCTCGTTCAGCATCAACAGCCTGGTGCCC
GAGGCGGTCCAGAACGACAACCACCACGCGAGCCACGGCCACCACAACAGCCACCACCCCCAGCACCACC
ACCACCACCACCACCATCACCACCACCCGCCGCCGCCCGCCCCGCAACCGCCGCCGCCGCCGCAGCAGCA
GCAGCCGCCGCCGCCGCCGCCCCCGGCACGGCAGCCCCCCCAGACGCGGGGCGCCCCGGCCGCCGACGAC
GACAAGGGCCCCCAGCAGCTGCTGCTCCCGCCGCCGCCACCGCCACCACCGGCCGCCGCCCTGGACGGGG
CTAAAGCGGACGGGCTGGGCGGCAAGGGCGAGCCGGGCGGCGGGCCGGGGGAGCTGGCGCCCGTCGGGCC
GGACGAGAAGGAGAAGGGCGCCGGCGCCGGGGGGGAGGAGAAGAAGGGGGCGGGCGAGGGCGGCAAGGAC
GGGGAGGGGGGCAAGGAGGGCGAGAAGAAGAACGGCAAGTACGAGAAGCCGCCGTTCAGCTACAACGCGC
TCATCATGATGGCCATCCGGCAGAGCCCCGAGAAGCGGCTCACGCTCAACGGCATCTACGAGTTCATCAT
GAAGAACTTCCCTTACTACCGCGAGAACAAGCAGGGCTGGCAGAACTCCATCCGCCACAATCTGTCCCTC
AACAAGTGCTTCGTGAAGGTGCCGCGCCACTACGACGACCCGGGCAAGGGCAACTACTGGATGCTGGACC
CGTCGAGCGACGACGTGTTCATCGGCGGCACCACGGGCAAGCTGCGGCGCCGCTCCACCACCTCGCGGGC
CAAGCTGGCCTTCAAGCGCGGTGCGCGCCTCACCTCCACCGGCCTCACCTTCATGGACCGCGCCGGCTCC
CTCTACTGGCCCATGTCGCCCTTCCTGTCCCTGCACCACCCCCGCGCCAGCAGCACTTTGAGTTACAACG
GCACCACGTCGGCCTACCCCAGCCACCCCATGCCCTACAGCTCCGTGTTGACTCAGAACTCGCTGGGCAA
CAACCACTCCTTCTCCACCGCCAACGGCCTGAGCGTGGACCGGCTGGTCAACGGGGAGATCCCGTACGCC
ACGCACCACCTCACGGCCGCCGCGCTAGCCGCCTCGGTGCCCTGCGGCCTGTCGGTGCCCTGCTCTGGGA
CCTACTCCCTCAACCCCTGCTCCGTCAACCTGCTCGCGGGCCAGACCAGTTACTTTTTCCCCCACGTCCC
GCACCCGTCAATGACTTCGCAGAGCAGCACGTCCATGAGCGCCAGGGCCGCGTCCTCCTCCACGTCGCCG
CAGGCCCCCTCGACCCTGCCCTGTGAGTCTTTAAGACCCTCTTTGCCAAGTTTTACGACGGGACTGTCTG
GGGGACTGTCTGATTATTTCACACATCAAAATCAGGGGTCTTCTTCCAACCCTTTAATACATTAACATCC
CTGGGACCAGCTCGAGCCTCTAGAACTATAGTGAGTCGTATTACGTAGATCCAGACATGATAAGATACAT
TGATGAGTTTGGACAAACCACAACTAGAATGCAGTGAAAAAAATGCTTTATTTGTGAAATTTGTGATGCT
ATTGCTTTATTTGTAACCATTATAAGCTGCAATAAACAAGTTAACAACAACAATTGCATTCATTTTATGT
TTCAGGTTCAGGGGGAGGTGTGGGAGGTTTTTTAATTCGCGGCCGCGGCGCCAATGCATTGGGCCCGGTA
CCCAGCTTTTGTTCCCTTTAGTGAGGGTTAATTGCGCGCTTGGCGTAATCATGGTCATAGCTGTTTCCTG
TGTGAAATTGTTATCCGCTCACAATTCCACACAACATACGAGCCGGGAGCATAAAGTGTAAAGCCTGGGG
TGCCTAATGAGTGAGCTAACTCACATTAATTGCGTTGCGCTCACTGCCCGCTTTCCAGTCGGGAAACCTG
TCGTGCCAGCTGCATTAATGAATCGGCCAACGCGCGGGGAGAGGCGGTTTGCGTATTGGGCGCTCTTCCG
CTTCCTCGCTCACTGACTCGCTGCGCTCGGTCGTTCGGCTGCGGCGAGCGGTATCAGCTCACTCAAAGGC
GGTAATACGGTTATCCACAGAATCAGGGGATAACGCAGGAAAGAACATGTGAGCAAAAGGCCAGCAAAAG
GCCAGGAACCGTAAAAAGGCCGCGTTGCTGGCGTTTTTCCATAGGCTCCGCCCCCCTGACGAGCATCACA
AAAATCGACGCTCAAGTCAGAGGTGGCGAAACCCGACAGGACTATAAAGATACCAGGCGTTTCCCCCTGG
AAGCTCCCTCGTGCGCTCTCCTGTTCCGACCCTGCCGCTTACCGGATACCTGTCCGCCTTTCTCCCTTCG
GGAAGCGTGGCGCTTTCTCATAGCTCACGCTGTAGGTATCTCAGTTCGGTGTAGGTCGTTCGCTCCAAGC
TGGGCTGTGTGCACGAACCCCCCGTTCAGCCCGACCGCTGCGCCTTATCCGGTAACTATCGTCTTGAGTC
CAACCCGGTAAGACACGACTTATCGCCACTGGCAGCAGCCACTGGTAACAGGATTAGCAGAGCGAGGTAT
GTAGGCGGTGCTACAGAGTTCTTGAAGTGGTGGCCTAACTACGGCTACACTAGAAGAACAGTATTTGGTA
TCTGCGCTCTGCTGAAGCCAGTTACCTTCGGAAAAAGAGTTGGTAGCTCTTGATCCGGCAAACAAACCAC
CGCTGGTAGCGGTGGTTTTTTTGTTTGCAAGCAGCAGATTACGCGCAGAAAAAAAGGATCTCAAGAAGAT
CCTTTGATCTTTTCTACGGGGTCTGACGCTCAGTGGAACGAAAACTCACGTTAAGGGATTTTGGTCATGA
GATTATCAAAAAGGATCTTCACCTAGATCCTTTTAAATTAAAAATGAAGTTTTAAATCAATCTAAAGTAT
ATATGAGTAAACTTGGTCTGACAGTTACCAATGCTTAATCAGTGAGGCACCTATCTCAGCGATCTGTCTA
TTTCGTTCATCCATAGTTGCCTGACTCCCCGTCGTGTAGATAACTACGATACGGGAGGGCTTACCATCTG
GCCCCAGTGCTGCAATGATACCGCGAGACCCACGCTCACCGGCTCCAGATTTATCAGCAATAAACCAGCC
AGCCGGAAGGGCCGAGCGCAGAAGTGGTCCTGCAACTTTATCCGCCTCCATCCAGTCTATTAATTGTTGC
CGGGAAGCTAGAGTAAGTAGTTCGCCAGTTAATAGTTTGCGCAACGTTGTTGCCATTGCTACAGGCATCG
TGGTGTCACGCTCGTCGTTTGGTATGGCTTCATTCAGCTCCGGTTCCCAACGATCAAGGCGAGTTACATG
ATCCCCCATGTTGTGCAAAAAAGCGGTTAGCTCCTTCGGTCCTCCGATCGTTGTCAGAAGTAAGTTGGCC
GCAGTGTTATCACTCATGGTTATGGCAGCACTGCATAATTCTCTTACTGTCATGCCATCCGTAAGATGCT
TTTCTGTGACTGGTGAGTACTCAACCAAGTCATTCTGAGAATAGTGTATGCGGCGACCGAGTTGCTCTTG
CCCGGCGTCAATACGGGATAATACCGCGCCACATAGCAGAACTTTAAAAGTGCTCATCATTGGAAAACGT
TCTTCGGGGCGAAAACTCTCAAGGATCTTACCGCTGTTGAGATCCAGTTCGATGTAACCCACTCGTGCAC
CCAACTGATCTTCAGCATCTTTTACTTTCACCAGCGTTTCTGGGTGAGCAAAAACAGGAAGGCAAAATGC
CGCAAAAAAGGGAATAAGGGCGACACGGAAATGTTGAATACTCATACTCTTCCTTTTTCAATATTATTGA
AGCATTTATCAGGGTTATTGTCTCATGAGCGGATACATATTTGAATGTATTTAGAAAAATAAACAAATAG
GGGTTCCGCGCACATTTCCCCGAAAAGTGCCACCTAAATTGTAAGCGTTAATATTTTGTTAAAATTCGCG
TTAAATTTTTGTTAAATCAGCTCATTTTTTAACCAATAGGCCGAAATCGGCAAAATCCCTTATAAATCAA
AAGAATAGACCGAGATAGGGT
[37 nt withheld, positions 4222-4258]
AAAGAACGTGGACTCCAACGTCAAAGG
[49 nt withheld, positions 4286-4334]
T
[91 nt withheld, positions 4336-4426]
G
[124 nt withheld, positions 4428-4551]
CCCATTCGCCATTCAGGCTGCGCAACTGTTGGGAAGGGCGATCGGTGCGGGCCTCTTCGCTATTACGCCA
GTCGACCGCCAATTCAATATGGCGTATATGGACTCATGCCAATTCAATATGGTGGATCTGGACCTGTGCC
AATTCAATATGGCGTATATGGACTCGTGCCAATTCAATATGGTGGATCTGGACCCCAGCCAATTCAATAT
GGCGGACTTGGCACCATGCCAATTCAATATGGCGGACCTGGCACTGTGCCAACTGGGGAGGGGTCTACTT
GGCACGGTGCCAAGTTTGAGGAGGGGTCTTGGCCCTGTGCCAAGTCCGCCATATTGAATTGGCATGGTGC
CAATAATGGCGGCCATATTGGCTATATGCCAGGATCAATATATAGGCAATATCCAATATGGCCCTATGCC
AATATGGCTATTGGCCAGGTTCAATACTATGTATTGGCCCTATGCCATATAGTATTCCATATATGGGTTT
TCCTATTGACGTAGATAGCCCCTCCCAATGGGCGGTCCCATATACCATATATGGGGCTTCCTAATACCGC
CCATAGCCACTCCCCCATTGACGTCAATGGTCTCTATATATGGTCTTTCCTATTGACGTCATATGGGCGG
TCCTATTGACGTATATGGCGCCTCCCCCATTGACGTCAATTACGGTAAATGGCCCGCCTGGCTCAATGCC
CATTGACGTCAATAGGACCACCCACCATTGACGTCAATGGGATGGCTCATTGCCCATTCATATCCGTTCT
CACGCCCCCTATTGACGTCAATGACGGTAAATGGCCCACTTGGCAGTACATCAATATCTATTAATAGTAA
CTTGGCAAGTACATTACTATTGGAAGTACGCCAGGGTACATTGGCAGTACTCCCATTGACGTCAATGGCG
GTAAATGGCCCGCGATGGCTGCCAAGTACATCCCCATTGACGTCAATGGGGAGGGGCAATGACGCAAATG
GGCGTTCCATTGACGTAAATGGGCGGTAGGCGTGCCTAATGGGAGGTCTATATAAGCAATGCTCGTTTAG
GGAAC
