>Addgene plasmid #153124 | Flag-FOXG1 | depositor partial sequence | sequence record 296308 | hFOXG1 gene sequence
ATGCTGGACATGGGAGATAGGAAAGAGGTGAAAATGATCCCCAAGTCCTCGTTCAGCATCAACAGCCTGG
TGCCCGAGGCGGTCCAGAACGACAACCACCACGCGAGCCACGGCCACCACAACAGCCACCACCCCCAGCA
CCACCACCACCACCACCACCATCACCACCACCCGCCGCCGCCCGCCCCGCAACCGCCGCCGCCGCCGCAG
CAGCAGCAGCCGCCGCCGCCGCCGCCCCCGGCACGGCAGCCCCCCCAGACGCGGGGCGCCCCGGCCGCCG
ACGACGACAAGGGCCCCCAGCAGCTGCTGCTCCCGCCGCCGCCACCGCCACCACCGGCCGCCGCCCTGGA
CGGGGCTAAAGCGGACGGGCTGGGCGGCAAGGGCGAGCCGGGCGGCGGGCCGGGGGAGCTGGCGCCCGTC
GGGCCGGACGAGAAGGAGAAGGGCGCCGGCGCCGGGGGGGAGGAGAAGAAGGGGGCGGGCGAGGGCGGCA
AGGACGGGGAGGGGGGCAAGGAGGGCGAGAAGAAGAACGGCAAGTACGAGAAGCCGCCGTTCAGCTACAA
CGCGCTCATCATGATGGCCATCCGGCAGAGCCCCGAGAAGCGGCTCACGCTCAACGGCATCTACGAGTTC
ATCATGAAGAACTTCCCTTACTACCGCGAGAACAAGCAGGGCTGGCAGAACTCCATCCGCCACAATCTGT
CCCTCAACAAGTGCTTCGTGAAGGTGCCGCGCCACTACGACGACCCGGGCAAGGGCAACTACTGGATGCT
GGACCCGTCGAGCGACGACGTGTTCATCGGCGGCACCACGGGCAAGCTGCGGCGCCGCTCCACCACCTCG
CGGGCCAAGCTGGCCTTCAAGCGCGGTGCGCGCCTCACCTCCACCGGCCTCACCTTCATGGACCGCGCCG
GCTCCCTCTACTGGCCCATGTCGCCCTTCCTGTCCCTGCACCACCCCCGCGCCAGCAGCACTTTGAGTTA
CAACGGCACCACGTCGGCCTACCCCAGCCACCCCATGCCCTACAGCTCCGTGTTGACTCAGAACTCGCTG
GGCAACAACCACTCCTTCTCCACCGCCAACGGCCTGAGCGTGGACCGGCTGGTCAACGGGGAGATCCCGT
ACGCCACGCACCACCTCACGGCCGCCGCGCTAGCCGCCTCGGTGCCCTGCGGCCTGTCGGTGCCCTGCTC
TGGGACCTACTCCCTCAACCCCTGCTCCGTCAACCTGCTCGCGGGCCAGACCAGTTACTTTTTCCCCCAC
GTCCCGCACCCGTCAATGACTTCGCAGAGCAGCACGTCCATGAGCGCCAGGGCCGCGTCCTCCTCCACGT
CGCCGCAGGCCCCCTCGACCCTGCCCTGTGAGTCTTTAAGACCCTCTTTGCCAAGTTTTACGACGGGACT
GTCTGGGGGACTGTCTGATTATTTCACACATCAAAATCAGGGGTCTTCTTCCAACCCTTTAATACATTAA
